>Addgene plasmid #129744 | ORF31-2xStrep pCDNA4 | addgene full sequence | sequence record 257259 | Addgene NGS Result
GACGGATCGGGAGATCTCCCGATCCCCTATGGTGCACTCTCAGTACAATCTGCTCTGATGCCGCATAGTT
AAGCCAGTATCTGCTCCCTGCTTGTGTGTTGGAGGTCGCTGAGTAGTGCGCGAGCAAAATTTAAGCTACA
ACAAGGCAAGGCTTGACCGACAATTGCATGAAGAATCTGCTTAGGGTTAGGCGTTTTGCGCTGCTTCGCG
ATGTACGGGCCAGATATACGCGTTGACATTGATTATTGACTAGTTATTAATAGTAATCAATTACGGGGTC
ATTAGTTCATAGCCCATATATGGAGTTCCGCGTTACATAACTTACGGTAAATGGCCCGCCTGGCTGACCG
CCCAACGACCCCCGCCCATTGACGTCAATAATGACGTATGTTCCCATAGTAACGCCAATAGGGACTTTCC
ATTGACGTCAATGGGTGGAGTATTTACGGTAAACTGCCCACTTGGCAGTACATCAAGTGTATCATATGCC
AAGTACGCCCCCTATTGACGTCAATGACGGTAAATGGCCCGCCTGGCATTATGCCCAGTACATGACCTTA
TGGGACTTTCCTACTTGGCAGTACATCTACGTATTAGTCATCGCTATTACCATGGTGATGCGGTTTTGGC
AGTACATCAATGGGCGTGGATAGCGGTTTGACTCACGGGGATTTCCAAGTCTCCACCCCATTGACGTCAA
TGGGAGTTTGTTTTGGCACCAAAATCAACGGGACTTTCCAAAATGTCGTAACAACTCCGCCCCATTGACG
CAAATGGGCGGTAGGCGTGTACGGTGGGAGGTCTATATAAGCAGAGCTCTCCCTATCAGTGATAGAGATC
TCCCTATCAGTGATAGAGATCGTCGACGAGCTCGTTTAGTGAACCGTCAGATCGCCTGGAGACGCCATCC
ACGCTGTTTTGACCTCCATAGAAGACACCGGGACCGATCCAGCCTCCGGACTCTAGCGTTTAAACTTAAG
CTTGGTACCGAGCTCGGATCCACTAGTCCAGTGTGGTGGAATTCATGTCACAAAACAGAAAGACTCTGCC
TGCTGATGGACCTGGTGGGCACGGAGTGCTTTGCGAGGGTGTGCCGCCTAGACACCGGTGCGAAATGAAG
AGTGTGGCGAGTCCCTTATGTCAGTTCCACGGCGTGTTTTGCCTGTACCAGTGTCGCCAGTGCCTGGCAT
ACCACGTGTGTGATGGGGGCGCCGAATGCGTTCTCCTGCATACGCCGGAGAGCGTCATCTGCGAACTAAC
GGGTAACTGCATGCTCGGCAACATTCAAGAGGGCCAGTTTTTAGGGCCGGTACCGTATCGGACTTTGGAT
AACCAGGTTGACAGGGACGCATATCACGGGATGCTAGCGTGTCTGAAACGGGACATTGTGCGGTATTTGC
AGACATGGCCGGACACCACCGTAATCGTGCAGGAAATAGCCCTGGGGGACGGCGTCACCGACACCATCTC
GGCCATTATAGATGAAACATTCGGTGAGTGTCTTCCCGTACTGGGGGAGGCCCAAGGCGGGTACGCCCTG
GTCTGTAGCATGTATCTGCACGTTATCGTCTCCATCTATTCGACAAAAACGGTGTACAACAGTATGCTAT
TTAAATGCACAAAGAATAAAAAGTACGACTGCATTGCCAAGCGGGTGCGGACAAAATGGATGCGCATGCT
ATCAACGAAAGATACGTCGGGGCGGCCGCTCGAGGGAGGCGGTGGATGGAGCCACCCCCAGTTCGAGAAG
GGCGGCGGCAGCGGCGGCGGCAGCGGCGGCGGCAGCTGGAGCCACCCCCAGTTCGAGAAGGGGCCCGTTT
AAACCCGCTGATCAGCCTCGACTGTGCCTTCTAGTTGCCAGCCATCTGTTGTTTGCCCCTCCCCCGTGCC
TTCCTTGACCCTGGAAGGTGCCACTCCCACTGTCCTTTCCTAATAAAATGAGGAAATTGCATCGCATTGT
CTGAGTAGGTGTCATTCTATTCTGGGGGGTGGGGTGGGGCAGGACAGCAAGGGGGAGGATTGGGAAGACA
ATAGCAGGCATGCTGGGGATGCGGTGGGCTCTATGGCTTCTGAGGCGGAAAGAACCAGCTGGGGCTCTAG
GGGGTATCCCC
[124 nt withheld, positions 2112-2235]
C
[91 nt withheld, positions 2237-2327]
A
[49 nt withheld, positions 2329-2377]
CCTTTGACGTTGGAGTCCACGTTCTTT
[37 nt withheld, positions 2405-2441]
ACCCTATCTCGGTCTATTCTTTTGATTTATAAGGGATTTTGCCGATTTCGGCCTATTGGTTAAAAAATGA
GCTGATTTAACAAAAATTTAACGCGAATTAATTCTGTGGAATGTGTGTCAGTTAGGGTGTGGAAAGTCCC
CAGGCTCCCCAGCAGGCAGAAGTATGCAAAGCATGCATCTCAATTAGTCAGCAACCAGGTGTGGAAAGTC
CCCAGGCTCCCCAGCAGGCAGAAGTATGCAAAGCATGCATCTCAATTAGTCAGCAACCATAGTCCCGCCC
CTAACTCCGCCCATCCCGCCCCTAACTCCGCCCAGTTCCGCCCATTCTCCGCCCCATGGCTGACTAATTT
TTTTTATTTATGCAGAGGCCGAGGCCGCCTCTGCCTCTGAGCTATTCCAGAAGTAGTGAGGAGGCTTTTT
TGGAGGCCTAGGCTTTTGCAAAAAGCTCCCGGGAGCTTGTATATCCATTTTCGGATCTGATCAGCACGTG
TTGACAATTAATCATCGGCATAGTATATCGGCATAGTATAATACGACAAGGTGAGGAACTAAACCATGGC
CAAGTTGACCAGTGCCGTTCCGGTGCTCACCGCGCGCGACGTCGCCGGAGCGGTCGAGTTCTGGACCGAC
CGGCTCGGGTTCTCCCGGGACTTCGTGGAGGACGACTTCGCCGGTGTGGTCCGGGACGACGTGACCCTGT
TCATCAGCGCGGTCCAGGACCAGGTGGTGCCGGACAACACCCTGGCCTGGGTGTGGGTGCGCGGCCTGGA
CGAGCTGTACGCCGAGTGGTCGGAGGTCGTGTCCACGAACTTCCGGGACGCCTCCGGGCCGGCCATGACC
GAGATCGGCGAGCAGCCGTGGGGGCGGGAGTTCGCCCTGCGCGACCCGGCCGGCAACTGCGTGCACTTCG
TGGCCGAGGAGCAGGACTGACACGTGCTACGAGATTTCGATTCCACCGCCGCCTTCTATGAAAGGTTGGG
CTTCGGAATCGTTTTCCGGGACGCCGGCTGGATGATCCTCCAGCGCGGGGATCTCATGCTGGAGTTCTTC
GCCCACCCCAACTTGTTTATTGCAGCTTATAATGGTTACAAATAAAGCAATAGCATCACAAATTTCACAA
ATAAAGCATTTTTTTCACTGCATTCTAGTTGTGGTTTGTCCAAACTCATCAATGTATCTTATCATGTCTG
TATACCGTCGACCTCTAGCTAGAGCTTGGCGTAATCATGGTCATAGCTGTTTCCTGTGTGAAATTGTTAT
CCGCTCACAATTCCACACAACATACGAGCCGGAAGCATAAAGTGTAAAGCCTGGGGTGCCTAATGAGTGA
GCTAACTCACATTAATTGCGTTGCGCTCACTGCCCGCTTTCCAGTCGGGAAACCTGTCGTGCCAGCTGCA
TTAATGAATCGGCCAACGCGCGGGGAGAGGCGGTTTGCGTATTGGGCGCTCTTCCGCTTCCTCGCTCACT
GACTCGCTGCGCTCGGTCGTTCGGCTGCGGCGAGCGGTATCAGCTCACTCAAAGGCGGTAATACGGTTAT
CCACAGAATCAGGGGATAACGCAGGAAAGAACATGTGAGCAAAAGGCCAGCAAAAGGCCAGGAACCGTAA
AAAGGCCGCGTTGCTGGCGTTTTTCCATAGGCTCCGCCCCCCTGACGAGCATCACAAAAATCGACGCTCA
AGTCAGAGGTGGCGAAACCCGACAGGACTATAAAGATACCAGGCGTTTCCCCCTGGAAGCTCCCTCGTGC
GCTCTCCTGTTCCGACCCTGCCGCTTACCGGATACCTGTCCGCCTTTCTCCCTTCGGGAAGCGTGGCGCT
TTCTCATAGCTCACGCTGTAGGTATCTCAGTTCGGTGTAGGTCGTTCGCTCCAAGCTGGGCTGTGTGCAC
GAACCCCCCGTTCAGCCCGACCGCTGCGCCTTATCCGGTAACTATCGTCTTGAGTCCAACCCGGTAAGAC
ACGACTTATCGCCACTGGCAGCAGCCACTGGTAACAGGATTAGCAGAGCGAGGTATGTAGGCGGTGCTAC
AGAGTTCTTGAAGTGGTGGCCTAACTACGGCTACACTAGAAGAACAGTATTTGGTATCTGCGCTCTGCTG
AAGCCAGTTACCTTCGGAAAAAGAGTTGGTAGCTCTTGATCCGGCAAACAAACCACCGCTGGTAGCGGTG
GTTTTTTTGTTTGCAAGCAGCAGATTACGCGCAGAAAAAAAGGATCTCAAGAAGATCCTTTGATCTTTTC
TACGGGGTCTGACGCTCAGTGGAACGAAAACTCACGTTAAGGGATTTTGGTCATGAGATTATCAAAAAGG
ATCTTCACCTAGATCCTTTTAAATTAAAAATGAAGTTTTAAATCAATCTAAAGTATATATGAGTAAACTT
GGTCTGACAGTTACCAATGCTTAATCAGTGAGGCACCTATCTCAGCGATCTGTCTATTTCGTTCATCCAT
AGTTGCCTGACTCCCCGTCGTGTAGATAACTACGATACGGGAGGGCTTACCATCTGGCCCCAGTGCTGCA
ATGATACCGCGAGACCCACGCTCACCGGCTCCAGATTTATCAGCAATAAACCAGCCAGCCGGAAGGGCCG
AGCGCAGAAGTGGTCCTGCAACTTTATCCGCCTCCATCCAGTCTATTAATTGTTGCCGGGAAGCTAGAGT
AAGTAGTTCGCCAGTTAATAGTTTGCGCAACGTTGTTGCCATTGCTACAGGCATCGTGGTGTCACGCTCG
TCGTTTGGTATGGCTTCATTCAGCTCCGGTTCCCAACGATCAAGGCGAGTTACATGATCCCCCATGTTGT
GCAAAAAAGCGGTTAGCTCCTTCGGTCCTCCGATCGTTGTCAGAAGTAAGTTGGCCGCAGTGTTATCACT
CATGGTTATGGCAGCACTGCATAATTCTCTTACTGTCATGCCATCCGTAAGATGCTTTTCTGTGACTGGT
GAGTACTCAACCAAGTCATTCTGAGAATAGTGTATGCGGCGACCGAGTTGCTCTTGCCCGGCGTCAATAC
GGGATAATACCGCGCCACATAGCAGAACTTTAAAAGTGCTCATCATTGGAAAACGTTCTTCGGGGCGAAA
ACTCTCAAGGATCTTACCGCTGTTGAGATCCAGTTCGATGTAACCCACTCGTGCACCCAACTGATCTTCA
GCATCTTTTACTTTCACCAGCGTTTCTGGGTGAGCAAAAACAGGAAGGCAAAATGCCGCAAAAAAGGGAA
TAAGGGCGACACGGAAATGTTGAATACTCATACTCTTCCTTTTTCAATATTATTGAAGCATTTATCAGGG
TTATTGTCTCATGAGCGGATACATATTTGAATGTATTTAGAAAAATAAACAAATAGGGGTTCCGCGCACA
TTTCCCCGAAAAGTGCCACCTGACGTC
Features (pLannotate 1.2.2; 23 found; start..end, strand, type, name):
     28..80      -  misc_feature   bom (fragment): basis of mobility region from pBR322
    235..614     +  enhancer       CMV enhancer: human cytomegalovirus immediate early enhancer
    615..818     +  promoter       CMV promoter: human cytomegalovirus (CMV) immediate early promoter
    820..839     +  promoter       PLtetO-1 promoter (fragment): modified phage lambda PL promoter with tet operator sites (Lutz and Bujard, 1997)
    841..860     +  promoter       PLtetO-1 promoter (fragment): modified phage lambda PL promoter with tet operator sites (Lutz and Bujard, 1997)
    868..901     +  promoter       TRE3GV promoter (fragment): 3rd-generation Tet-responsive promoter that can be activated by binding of Tet-On® 3G, optimized for retroviral and lentiviral vectors
   1026..1115    +  CDS            ORF30 (fragment): ORF30_HHV8P - Protein predicted: Swiss-Prot protein existence level 4. From Human herpesvirus 8 type P (isolate GK18) (HHV-8) (Kaposi's sarcoma-associated herpesvirus).
   1115..1696    +  CDS            ORF31: UL92_HHV8P - Protein inferred from homology: Swiss-Prot protein existence level 3. May play a role in viral replication. From Human herpesvirus 8 type P (isolate GK18) (HHV-8) (Kaposi's sarcoma-associated herpesvirus).
   1842..2066    +  polyA_signal   bGH poly(A) signal: bovine growth hormone polyadenylation signal
   2070..2091    +  promoter       SV40 promoter (fragment): SV40 enhancer and early promoter
   2112..2540    +  rep_origin     f1 ori (sequence partly withheld): f1 bacteriophage origin of replication; arrow indicates direction of (+) strand synthesis
   2554..2883    +  promoter       SV40 promoter: SV40 enhancer and early promoter
   2931..2978    +  promoter       EM7 promoter: synthetic bacterial promoter&nbsp
   2997..3371    +  CDS            BleoR: antibiotic-binding protein; Sh ble from Streptoalloteichus hindustanus; confers resistance to bleomycin, phleomycin, and Zeocin™
   3381..3506    +  CDS            ble (fragment): BLE_KLEPN - Experimental evidence at protein level: Swiss-Prot protein existence level 1. Binding protein with a strong affinity to the bleomycin family of antibiotics. Binds to CL990; an antimitotic-antibiotic compound. From Klebsiella pneumoniae.
   3501..3622    +  polyA_signal   SV40 poly(A) signal: SV40 polyadenylation signal
   3695..3711    -  protein_bind   lac operator: The lac repressor binds to the lac operator to inhibit transcription in E. coli. This inhibition can be relieved by adding lactose or isopropyl-β-D-thiogalactopyranoside (IPTG). lac repressor encoded by lacI
   3719..3749    -  promoter       lac promoter: promoter for the E. coli lac operon
   3764..3785    -  protein_bind   CAP binding site: CAP binding activates transcription in the presence of cAMP. E. coli catabolite activator protein
   3798..3890    -  CDS            lacI (fragment): lac repressor; lacI; The lac repressor binds to the lac operator to inhibit transcription in E. coli. This inhibition can be relieved by adding lactose or isopropyl-β-D-thiogalactopyranoside (IPTG).
   4073..4661    -  rep_origin     ori: high-copy-number ColE1/pMB1/pBR322/pUC origin of replication
   4832..5692    -  CDS            AmpR: β-lactamase; bla; confers resistance to ampicillin, carbenicillin, and related antibiotics
   5693..5797    -  promoter       AmpR promoter: bla
