[The description below was written by a language model from this plasmid's Addgene catalogue record and pLannotate feature annotations shown in this document.]
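Description:
ORF31-2xStrep pCDNA4 is a mammalian expression plasmid built on the pcDNA4/TO backbone that produces the ORF31 protein of Kaposi's sarcoma-associated herpesvirus (HHV-8) fused at its C terminus to a tandem Strep-tag II supplied by the backbone. The roughly 0.67 kb insert was cloned between EcoRI and NotI sites, both retained. It sits downstream of the human CMV immediate-early enhancer and promoter and is terminated by the bovine growth hormone polyadenylation signal. The feature table picks up short tet-operator matches immediately after the CMV promoter. These are consistent with the tetracycline-regulatable design of this backbone: expression is constitutive in ordinary cells and can be repressed and then induced in cells that supply the Tet repressor. The automated annotation also labels a short stretch just upstream of the ORF31 match as an ORF30 fragment, which may reflect overlap of neighbouring viral reading frames; the record lists ORF31 as the only insert. The Strep tag itself is not annotated in the table.

In bacteria the plasmid replicates from a high-copy ColE1/pUC-type origin and is selected with ampicillin through the bla gene. An f1 origin is also present. For selection in mammalian cells, the Sh ble gene (bleomycin/Zeocin resistance) is driven by the SV40 early promoter and ends in an SV40 poly(A) signal. The intervening EM7 promoter allows the same marker to work in E. coli.

The stated purpose is expression of tagged ORF31 in mammalian cells. The associated publication concerns protein interactions required for KSHV late gene expression, so the Strep tag probably serves for affinity purification or pull-down and detection of ORF31 and its binding partners.
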