Addgene plasmid #129744: ORF31-2xStrep pCDNA4
Purpose: Expresses KSHV ORF31 with Cterm 2xStrep tag in mammalian cells
Depositing lab: Britt Glaunsinger. Depositing organization: University of California, Berkeley. Publication: The interaction between ORF18 and ORF30 is required for late gene expression in Kaposi's sarcoma-associated herpesvirus. Castaneda AF, Glaunsinger BA. J Virol. 2018 Oct 10. pii: JVI.01488-18. doi: 10.1128/JVI.01488-18. PubMed 30305361.
Backbone
  Vector backbone: pcDNA4/TO
  Backbone size w/o insert (bp): 5168
  Total vector size (bp): 5825
  Vector type: Mammalian Expression
Growth in bacteria
  Bacterial resistance: Ampicillin, 100 μg/mL
  Growth temperature: 37°C
  Growth strain: DH5alpha
  Copy number: High Copy
Gene/Insert
  Gene/Insert name: ORF31
  Species: Kaposi's sarcoma-associated herpesvirus (HHV-8)
  Insert size (bp): 673
  GenBank ID: 4961498
  Entrez Gene: ORF31 (a.k.a. HHV8GK18_gp35)
  Promoter: CMV
  Tag / fusion protein: 2xStrep Tag II (C terminal on backbone)
  Cloning method: Restriction Enzyme; 5′ cloning site EcoRI (not destroyed); 3′ cloning site NotI (not destroyed)
  Sequencing primers: 5′ CGCAAATGGGCGGTAGGCGTG; 3′ TAGAAGGCACAGTCGAGG
Terms and licenses: Academic/Nonprofit Terms; Industry Terms: Not Available to Industry
How to cite: ORF31-2xStrep pCDNA4 was a gift from Britt Glaunsinger (Addgene plasmid # 129744 ; http://n2t.net/addgene:129744 ; RRID:Addgene_129744)
